Addgene plasmid #61833: px330-gp78
Purpose: to make gp78 Knockout cell line
Depositing lab: Yihong Ye. Depositing organization: National Institute of Diabetes & Digestive & Kidney Diseases (NIDDK). Publication: USP13 antagonizes gp78 to maintain functionality of a chaperone in ER-associated degradation. Liu Y, Soetandyo N, Lee JG, Liu L, Xu Y, Clemons WM Jr, Ye Y. Elife. 2014;3:e01369. doi: 10.7554/eLife.01369. Epub 2014 Jan 14. PubMed 24424410.
Backbone
  Vector backbone: pX330-U6-Chimeric_BB-CBh-hSpCas9
  Backbone manufacturer: Addgene
  Backbone size w/o insert (bp): 8506
  Total vector size (bp): 8526
  Vector type: CRISPR
Growth in bacteria
  Bacterial resistance: Ampicillin, 100 μg/mL
  Growth temperature: 37°C
  Growth strain: Top10
  Copy number: High Copy
Gene/Insert
  Gene/Insert name: gp78 (alt name: AMFR, RNF45)
  Species: H. sapiens (human)
  Insert size (bp): 20
  GenBank ID: NM_001144.5
  Entrez Gene: AMFR (a.k.a. GP78, RNF45, SPG89)
  Promoter: U6
  Cloning method: Restriction Enzyme; 5′ cloning site BbsI (destroyed during cloning); 3′ cloning site BbsI (destroyed during cloning)
  Sequencing primers: 5′ CAAGGCTGTTAGAGAGATAATTGGA; 3′ aggcgggccatttaccgtaa
Terms and licenses: Academic/Nonprofit Terms; Industry Terms: Not Available to Industry
Depositor comments: Because there is no selective marker, Western blot should be used to screen the knockout clones.
How to cite: px330-gp78 was a gift from Yihong Ye (Addgene plasmid # 61833 ; http://n2t.net/addgene:61833 ; RRID:Addgene_61833)
