[The description below was written by a language model from this plasmid's Addgene catalogue record.]
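Description:
px330-gp78 is a CRISPR/Cas9 plasmid built on the pX330-U6-Chimeric_BB-CBh-hSpCas9 backbone and designed to knock out the human gp78 gene (AMFR, also known as RNF45) in mammalian cells. It is an all-in-one, non-viral expression vector of about 8.5 kb that is delivered by transfection. In bacteria it is maintained as a high-copy plasmid under ampicillin selection.

The insert is a 20 bp guide sequence targeting human AMFR. It was cloned between the two BbsI sites of the backbone, and both sites were destroyed in the process. This places the spacer directly upstream of the chimeric single-guide RNA scaffold, so the U6 RNA polymerase III promoter transcribes a complete sgRNA. As the backbone name indicates, the same plasmid carries a human codon-optimised Streptococcus pyogenes Cas9 driven by the CBh promoter, so a single transfection supplies both the nuclease and its guide. Cas9 directed to the AMFR locus makes a double-strand break, and error-prone repair can introduce frameshifting indels that abolish expression of the protein.

The stated purpose is to generate gp78 knockout cell lines, in the context of work on this E3 ubiquitin ligase in ER-associated degradation. The depositor notes that the plasmid has no selectable marker for mammalian cells, so knockout clones must be identified by screening, with Western blotting for loss of gp78 recommended. No feature table was supplied, so the details of the backbone elements here rest on the backbone name and the catalogue fields rather than on an annotated sequence.
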