>Addgene plasmid #61833 | px330-gp78 | depositor partial sequence | sequence record 101105 | 20nt oligo from gp78 genomic sequence
GCCCAGCCTCCGCACCTACA
