>Addgene plasmid #61833 | px330-gp78 | addgene partial sequence | sequence record 103691 | pBR322ori-F 5'-GGGAAACGCCTGGTATCTTT-3'
AGCGTCGATTTTTGTGATGCTCGTCAGGGGGGCGGAGCCTATGGAAAAACGCCAGCAACGCGGCCTTTTT
ACGGTTCCTGGCCTTTTGCTGGCCTTTTGCTCACATGTGAGGGCCTATTTCCCATGATTCCTTCATATTT
GCATATACGATACAAGGCTGTTAGAGAGATAATTGGAATTAATTTGACTGTAAACACAAAGATATTAGTA
CAAAATACGTGACGTAGAAAGTAATAATTTCTTGGGTAGTTTGCAGTTTTAAAATTATGTTTTAAAATGG
ACTATCATATGCTTACCGTAACTTGAAAGTATTTCGATTTCTTGGCTTTATATATCTTGTGGAAAGGACG
AAACACCGCCCAGCCTCCGCACCTACAGTTTTAGAGCTAGAAATAGCAAGTTAAAATAAGGCTAGTCCGT
TATCAACTTGAAAAAGTGGCACCGAGTCGGTGCTTTTTTGTTTTAGAGCTAGAAATAGCAAGTTAAAATA
AGGCTAGTCCGTTTTTAGCGCGTGCGCCAATTCTGCAGACAAATGGCTCTAGAGGTACCCGTTACATAAC
TTACGGTAAATGGCCCGCCTGGCTGACCGCCCAACGACCCCCGCCCATTGACGTCAATAGTAACGCCAAT
AGGGACTTTCCATTGACGTCAATGGGTGGAGTATTTACGGTAAACTGCCCACTTGGCAGTACATCAAGTG
TATCATATGCCAAGTACGCCCCCTATTGACGTCAATGACGGTAAATGGCCCGCCTGGCATTGTGCCCAGT
ACATGACCTTATGGGACTTTCCTACTTGGCAGTACATCTACGTATTA
