>Addgene plasmid #61833 | px330-gp78 | addgene partial sequence | sequence record 103858 | BGH-rev 5'-TAGAAGGCACAGTCGAGG-3'
TTTTGCCTGGCCGGCCTTTTTCGTGGCCGCCGGCCTTTTGTCGCCTCCCAGCTGAGACAGGTCGATCCGT
GTCTCGTACAGGCCGGTGATGCTCTGGTGGATCAGGGTGGCGTCCAGCACCTCTTTGGTGCTGGTGTACC
TCTTCCGGTCGATGGTGGTGTCAAAGTACTTGAAGGCGGCAGGGGCTCCCAGATTGGTCAGGGTAAACAG
GTGGATGATATTCTCGGCCTGCTCTCTGATGGGCTTATCCCGGTGCTTGTTGTAGGCGGACAGCACTTTG
TCCAGATTAGCGTCGGCCAGGATCACTCTCTTGGAGAACTCGCTGATCTGCTCGATGATCTCGTCCAGGT
AGTGCTTGTGCTGTTCCACAAACAGCTGTTTCTGCTCATTATCCTCGGGGGAGCCCTTCAGCTTCTCATA
GTGGCTGGCCAGGTACAGGAAGTTCACATATTTGGAGGGCAGGGCCAGTTCGTTTCCCTTCTGCAGTTCG
CCGGCAGAGGCCAGCATTCTCTTCCGGCCGTTTTCCAGCTCGAACAGGGAGTACTTAGGCAGCTTGATGA
TCAGGTCCTTTTTCACTTCTTTGTAGCCCTTGGCTTCCAGAAAGTCGATGGGATTCTTCTCGAAGCTGCT
TCTTTCCATGATGGTGATCCCCAGCAGCTCTTTCACACTCTTCAGTTTCTTGGACTTGCCCTTTTCCACT
TTGGCCACCACCAGCACAGAATAGGCCACGGTGGGGCTGTCGAAGCCGCCGTACTTCTTAGGGTCCCAGT
CCTTCTTTCTGGCGATCAGCTTATCGCTGTTCCTCTTGGGCAGGATAGACTCTTTGCTGAAGCCGCCTGT
CTGCACCTCGGTCTTT
