>Addgene plasmid #61833 | px330-gp78 | addgene partial sequence | sequence record 103960 | hSpCas9-R1 5'-CGCTCGTGCTTCTTATCCTC-3'
GCTGTCGTCCACCTTGGCCATCTCGTTGCTGAAGATCTCTTGCAGATAGCAGATCCGGTTCTTCCGTCTG
GTGTATCTTCTTCTGGCGGTTCTCTTCAGCCGGGTGGCCTCGGCTGTTTCGCCGCTGTCGAACAGCAGGG
CTCCGATCAGGTTCTTCTTGATGCTGTGCCGGTCGGTGTTGCCCAGCACCTTGAATTTCTTGCTGGGCAC
CTTGTACTCGTCGGTGATCACGGCCCAGCCCACAGAGTTGGTGCCGATGTCCAGGCCGATGCTGTACTTC
TTGTCGGCTGCTGGGACTCCGTGGATACCGACCTTCCGCTTCTTCTTTGGGGCCATCTTATCGTCATCGT
CTTTGTAATCAATATCATGATCCTTGTAGTCTCCGTCGTGGTCCTTATAGTCCATGGTGGCACCGGTCCA
ACCTGAAAAAAAGTGATTTCAGGCAGGTGCTCCAGGTAATTAAACATTAATACCCCACCAACCAACCATC
CCTTAAACCCTTACCTCTTGCTCAGCTAATTACAGCCCGGAGGAGAAGGGCCGTCCCGCCCGCTCACCTG
TGGGAGTAACGCGGTCAGTCAGAGCCGGG
